>Addgene plasmid #26301 | pBCN21-R4R3 | depositor full sequence | sequence record 12385 | Author sequence
TCGCCTTGCAGCACATCCCCCTTTCGCCAGCTGGCGTAATAGCGAAGAGGCCCGCACCGATCGCCCTTCC
CAACAGTTGCGCAGCCTGAATGGCGAATGGCGCCTGATGCGGTATTTTCTCCTTACGCATCTGTGCGGTA
TTTCACACCGCATATGCCGGGCCCCCCCTCGAGGGGAGAAAATGCGGAGAGAAGAACCCAGCATCTTAAT
AAAATTATATAATTTTGAATAAAATCAAATTAAAAATAAGATTAATTGAAACACAACAATAGAATGCAGA
AAATTACTCATAAGAAATAATTTATTTTGAAAGAAGTTGTGTCGATTTACGATAAAAACTACACGCAAAC
GAGGCTCCGCGTTTACACCGTTTGGCAATGGAGCGCGCTTGCTATTAGATTTTAGGCCAGCTCAACGAAA
GTTTAATTTATTTTTCTTCTTTTTTTCCATTTTTTTGAGTAAAATATCGAATTTTTTGTATTAATTCTGT
AAATTTTATAATTTGCAACTATTTTGGCGTATTCTGCTTGTTTTTATCAGCGAATTTTTATGCATTTCAG
TCAAAAGTTTGAGCAGGAAAAATGACATTTAGGACTTTGTAAAATTGTATTCTTAAATTTGCTTGAAAAC
CTACGTGTACAATTGATTTTATTGAATTTTTCTTACGTTTCCCGTTGTATCTTATTGTATTTAACTTTCA
TCATAAAATAATTTATTTCCAGGTAAAATATCCGACGCTCTCGTGGATCCCCGGGATTGGCTCAGAAAAA
AAGGTACCGACCATGACCGAGTACAAGCCCACGGTGCGCCTCGCCACCCGCGACGACGTCCCCAGGGCCG
TACGCACCCTCGCCGCCGCGTTCGCCGACTACCCCGCCACGCGCCACACCGTCGATCCGGACCGCCACAT
CGAGCGGGTCACCGAGCTGCAAGAACTCTTCCTCACGCGCGTCGGGCTCGACATCGGCAAGGTGTGGGTC
GGTAAGTTTAAACATATATATACTAACTAACCCTGATTATTTAAATTTTCAGCGGACGACGGCGCCGCGG
TGGCGGTCTGGACCACGCCGGAGAGCGTCGAAGCGGGGGCGGTGTTCGCCGAGATCGGCCCGCGCATGGC
CGAGTTGAGCGGTTCCCGGCTGGCCGCGCAGCAACAGATGGAAGGCCTCCTGGCGCCGCACCGGCCCAAG
GAGCCCGCGTGGTTCCTGGCCACCGTCGGCGTCTCGCCCGACGTAAGTTTAAACATGATTTTACTAACTA
ACTAATCTGATTTAAATTTTCAGCACCAGGGCAAGGGTCTGGGCAGCGCCGTCGTGCTCCCCGGAGTGGA
GGCGGCCGAGCGCGCCGGGGTGCCCGCCTTCCTGGAGACCTCCGCGCCCCGCAACCTCCCCTTCTACGAG
CGGCTCGGCTTCACCGTCACCGCCGACGTCGAGGTGCCCGAAGGACCGCGCACCTGGTGCATGACCCGCA
AGCCCGGTGCCTGATGAGCTAGCCGGCCATACAAGTAATCCGGATGATCGACGCCAACGTCGTTGAATTT
TCAAATTTTAAATACTGAATATTTGTTTTTTTTCCTATTATTTATTTATTCTCTTTGTGTTTTTTTTCTT
GCTTTCTAAAAAATTAATTCAATCCAAATCTAAACATTTTTTTTTCTCTTTCCGTCTCCCAATTCGTATT
CCGCTCCTCTCATCTGAACACAATGTGCAAGTTTATTTATCTTCTCGCTTTCATTTCATTAGGACGTGGG
GGGAATTGGTGGAAGGGGGAAACACACAAAAGGATGATGGAAATGAAATAAGGACACACAATATGCAACA
ACATTCAATTCAGAAATATGGAGGAAGGTTTAAAAGAAAACATAAAAATATATAGAGGAGGAAGGAAAAC
TAGTTCTAGAGCGGCCGCCACCGCGGTGGAGCTCCCATATGGTGCACTCTCAGTGCAATCTGCTCTGATG
CCGCATAGTTAAGCCAGCCCCGACACCCGCCAACACCCGCTGACGCGCCCTGACGGGCTTGTCTGCTCCC
GGCATCCGCTTACAGACAAGCTGTGACCGTCTCCGGGAGCTGCATGTGTCAGAGGTTTTCACCGTCATCA
CCGAAACGCGCGAGACGAAAGGGCCTCGTGATACGCCTATTTTTATAGGTTAATGTCATGATAATAATGG
TTTCTTAGACGTCAGGTGGCACTTTTCGGGGAAATGTGCGCGGAACCCCTATTTGTTTATTTTTCTAAAT
ACATTCAAATATGTATCCGCTCATGAGACAATAACCCTGATAAATGCTTCAATAATATTGAAAAAGGAAG
AGTATGAGTATTCAACATTTCCGTGTCGCCCTTATTCCCTTTTTTGCGGCATTTTGCCTTCCTGTTTTTG
CTCACCCAGAAACGCTGGTGAAAGTAAAAGATGCTGAAGATCAGTTGGGTGCACGAGTGGGTTACATCGA
ACTGGATCTCAACAGCGGTAAGATCCTTGAGAGTTTTCGCCCCGAAGAACGTTTTCCAATGATGAGCACT
TTTAAAGTTCTGCTATGTGGCGCGGTATTATCCCGTATTGACGCCGGGCAAGAGCAACTCGGTCGCCGCA
TACACTATTCTCAGAATGACTTGGTTGAGTACTCACCAGTCACAGAAAAGCATCTTACGGATGGCATGAC
AGTAAGAGAATTATGCAGTGCTGCCATAACCATGAGTGATAACACTGCGGCCAACTTACTTCTGACAACG
ATCGGAGGACCGAAGGAGCTAACCGCTTTTTTGCACAACATGGGGGATCATGTAACTCGCCTTGATCGTT
GGGAACCGGAGCTGAATGAAGCCATACCAAACGACGAGCGTGACACCACGATGCCTGTAGCAATGGCAAC
AACGTTGCGCAAACTATTAACTGGCGAACTACTTACTCTAGCTTCCCGGCAACAATTAATAGACTGGATG
GAGGCGGATAAAGTTGCAGGACCACTTCTGCGCTCGGCCCTTCCGGCTGGCTGGTTTATTGCTGATAAAT
CTGGAGCCGGTGAGCGTGGGTCTCGCGGTATCATTGCAGCACTGGGGCCAGATGGTAAGCCCTCCCGTAT
CGTAGTTATCTACACGACGGGGAGTCAGGCAACTATGGATGAACGAAATAGACAGATCGCTGAGATAGGT
GCCTCACTGATTAAGCATTGGTAACTGTCAGACCAAGTTTACTCATATATACTTTAGATTGATTTAAAAC
TTCATTTTTAATTTAAAAGGATCTAGGTGAAGATCCTTTTTGATAATCTCATGACCAAAATCCCTTAACG
TGAGTTTTCGTTCCACTGAGCGTCAGACCCCGTAGAAAAGATCAAAGGATCTTCTTGAGATCCTTTTTTT
CTGCGCGTAATCTGCTGCTTGCAAACAAAAAAACCACCGCTACCAGCGGTGGTTTGTTTGCCGGATCAAG
AGCTACCAACTCTTTTTCCGAAGGTAACTGGCTTCAGCAGAGCGCAGATACCAAATACTGTTCTTCTAGT
GTAGCCGTAGTTAGGCCACCACTTCAAGAACTCTGTAGCACCGCCTACATACCTCGCTCTGCTAATCCTG
TTACCAGTGGCTGCTGCCAGTGGCGATAAGTCGTGTCTTACCGGGTTGGACTCAAGACGATAGTTACCGG
ATAAGGCGCAGCGGTCGGGCTGAACGGGGGGTTCGTGCACACAGCCCAGCTTGGAGCGAACGACCTACAC
CGAACTGAGATACCTACAGCGTGAGCTATGAGAAAGCGCCACGCTTCCCGAAGGGAGAAAGGCGGACAGG
TATCCGGTAAGCGGCAGGGTCGGAACAGGAGAGCGCACGAGGGAGCTTCCAGGGGGAAACGCCTGGTATC
TTTATAGTCCTGTCGGGTTTCGCCACCTCTGACTTGAGCGTCGATTTTTGTGATGCTCGTCAGGGGGGCG
GAGCCTATGGAAAAACGCCAGCAACGCGGCCTTTTTACGGTTCCTGGTCTTTTGCTGGCCTTTGCTCACA
TGTTCTTTCCTGCGTTATCCCCTGATTCTGTGGATAACCGTATTACCGCCTTTGAGTGAGCTGATACCAG
CGGATAACAATTTCACACAGGAAACAGCTATGACCATGATTACGCCAAGCTATCAACTTTGTATAGAAAA
GTTGAACGAGAAACGTAAAATGATATAAATATCAATATATTAAATTAGATTTTGCATAAAAAACAGACTA
CATAATACTGTAAAACACAACATATCCAGTCACTATGGTCGACCTGCAGACTGGCTGTGTATAAGGGAGC
CTGACATTTATATTCCCCAGAACATCAGGTTAATGGCGTTTTTGATGTCATTTTCGCGGTGGCTGAGATC
AGCCACTTCTTCCCCGATAACGGAGACCGGCACACTGGCCATATCGGTGGTCATCATGCGCCAGCTTTCA
TCCCCGATATGCACCACCGGGTAAAGTTCACGGGGGACTTTATCTGACAGCAGACGTGCACTGGCCAGGG
GGATCACCATCCGTCGCCCGGGCGTGTCAATAATATCACTCTGTACATCCACAAACAGACGATAACGGCT
CTCTCTTTTATAGGTGTAAACCTTAAACTGCATTTCACCAGCCCCTGTTCTCGTCGGCAAAAGAGCCGTT
CATTTCAATAAACCGGGCGACCTCAGCCATCCCTTCCTGATTTTCCGCTTTCCAGCGTTCGGCACGCAGA
CGACGGGCTTCATTCTGCATGGTTGTGCTTACCGAACCGGAGATATTGACATCATATATGCCTTGAGCAA
CTGATAGCTGTCGCTGTCAACTGTCACTGTAATACGCTGCTTCATAGCATACCTCTTTTTGACATACTTC
GGGTATACATATCAGTATATATTCTTATACCGCAAAAATCAGCGCGCAAATACGCATACTGTTATCTGGC
TTTTAGTAAGCCGGATCCTCTAGATTACGCCCCGCCTGCCACTCATCGCAGTACTGTTGTAATTCATTAA
GCATTCTGCCGACATGGAAGCCATCACAAACGGCATGATGAACCTGAATCGCCAGCGGCATCAGCACCTT
GTCGCCTTGCGTATAATATTTGCCCATGGTGAAAACGGGGGCGAAGAAGTTGTCCATATTGGCCACGTTT
AAATCAAAACTGGTGAAACTCACCCAGGGATTGGCTGAGACGAAAAACATATTCTCAATAAACCCTTTAG
GGAAATAGGCCAGGTTTTCACCGTAACACGCCACATCTTGCGAATATATGTGTAGAAACTGCCGGAAATC
GTCGTGGTATTCACTCCAGAGCGATGAAAACGTTTCAGTTTGCTCATGGAAAACGGTGTAACAAGGGTGA
ACACTATCCCATATCACCAGCTCACCGTCTTTCATTGCCATACGGAATTCCGGATGAGCATTCATCAGGC
GGGCAAGAATGTGAATAAAGGCCGGATAAAACTTGTGCTTATTTTTCTTTACGGTCTTTAAAAAGGCCGT
AATATCCAGCTGAACGGTCTGGTTATAGGTACATTGAGCAACTGACTGAAATGCCTCAAAATGTTCTTTA
CGATGCCATTGGGATATATCAACGGTGGTATATCCAGTGATTTTTTTCTCCATTTTAGCTTCCTTAGCTC
CTGAAAATCTCGACGGATCCTAACTCAAAATCCACACATTATACGAGCCGGAAGCATAAAGTGTAAAGCC
TGGGGTGCCTAATGCGGCCGCCATAGTGACTGGATATGTTGTGTTTTACAGTATTATGTAGTCTGTTTTT
TATGCAAAATCTAATTTAATATATTGATATTTATATCATTTTACGTTTCTCGTTCAACTTTATTATACAT
AGTTGATAATTCACTGGCCGTCGTTTTACAACGTCGTGACTGGGAAAACCCTGGCGTTACCCAACTTAA
Features (pLannotate 1.2.2; 21 found; start..end, strand, type, name):
    103..156     -  misc_feature   bom (fragment): basis of mobility region from pBR322
    157..174     -  misc_feature   MCS (fragment): pBluescript multiple cloning site
    783..981     +  CDS            PuroR (fragment): puromycin N-acetyltransferase; pac from Streptomyces; confers resistance to puromycin
   1032..1232    +  CDS            PuroR (fragment): puromycin N-acetyltransferase; pac from Streptomyces; confers resistance to puromycin
   1233..1283    +  CDS            mEGFP (fragment): monomeric enhanced GFP, optimized with synthetic introns for expression in C. elegans
   1284..1484    +  CDS            PuroR (fragment): puromycin N-acetyltransferase; pac from Streptomyces alboniger; confers resistance to puromycin
   1889..1924    -  misc_feature   MCS (fragment): pBluescript multiple cloning site
   1926..1977    -  misc_feature   bom (fragment): basis of mobility region from pBR322
   2079..2114    -  CDS            rop (fragment): Rop protein, which maintains plasmids at low copy number; rop
   2209..2313    +  promoter       AmpR promoter: bla
   2314..3174    +  CDS            AmpR: β-lactamase; bla; confers resistance to ampicillin, carbenicillin, and related antibiotics
   3345..3933    +  rep_origin     ori: high-copy-number ColE1/pMB1/pBR322/pUC origin of replication
   4114..4134    +  protein_bind   attB4: mutant version of attB; core recombination site for the Gateway® BP reaction BP Clonase™
   4118..4237    +  protein_bind   attR1: mutant version of attR; recombination site for the Gateway® LR reaction LR Clonase™
   4278..4583    -  CDS            ccdB: CcdB, a bacterial toxin that poisons DNA gyrase; ccdB; Plasmids containing the ccdB gene cannot be propagated in standard E. coli strains.
   4588..4746    -  CDS            ccdA (fragment): CCDA_ECO57 - Also known as H, letA. Experimental evidence at protein level: Swiss-Prot protein existence level 1. Antitoxin component of a type II toxin-antitoxin (TA) system which inhibits the post-segregational killing (PSK) of plasmid-free cells, also referred to as a plasmid addiction system. Binds to and blocks the activity of CcdB; will also remove bound CcdB protein from the CcdB-GyrA complex by forming a CcdA-CcdB complex, a process termed rejuvenation. Functions as a transcriptional corepressor for the ccdAB operon, repression also requires CcdB (By similarity). From Escherichia coli
   4903..5583    -  CDS            CmR: chloramphenicol acetyltransferase confers resistance to chloramphenicol
   5584..5613    -  promoter       cat promoter (fragment): promoter of the E. coli cat gene encoding chloramphenicol acetyltransferase
   5637..5667    -  promoter       lac UV5 promoter: E. coli lac promoter with an "up" mutation
   5692..5815    -  protein_bind   attR3: mutant version of attR; recombination site for the Gateway® LR reaction LR Clonase™
   5819..97      +  CDS            lacZα (fragment) (across the origin): LacZα fragment of β-galactosidase; lacZ fragment
