[The description below was written by a language model from this plasmid's Addgene catalogue record and pLannotate feature annotations shown in this document.]
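Description:
pBCN21-R4R3 is an empty Gateway destination vector for transgenesis in C. elegans and related nematodes, built on the pCG150 backbone (5,879 bp). It is designed for three-fragment (MultiSite) Gateway assembly. An attR4/attR3-flanked cassette carries the ccdB gyrase toxin gene, a partial ccdA, and a chloramphenicol acetyltransferase gene with its promoter. An LR reaction replaces this cassette with the user's assembled promoter, gene and 3′UTR fragments, and the recombination sites are consumed in the process. The automated annotation labels one site attR1 (overlapping an attB4 core), but the depositor states explicitly that the sites are attR4 and attR3.

In bacteria the plasmid is maintained through a ColE1/pMB1-type origin, with ampicillin resistance on the backbone and chloramphenicol resistance within the Gateway cassette. Because it carries ccdB, it must be propagated in a ccdB-tolerant E. coli strain. The record lists it as low copy, although only a small rop fragment is annotated.

The distinguishing feature is the worm selection marker. The unc-119 rescue gene of pCG150 was replaced by a cassette in which the rpl-28 promoter drives puromycin N-acetyltransferase, followed by the let-858 3′UTR. The feature table shows the PuroR coding sequence as three fragments. One of the gaps matches a short stretch from an intron-containing, worm-optimised GFP, which suggests the gene is interrupted by synthetic introns, though the record does not say so. The promoter and 3′UTR are not annotated in the table.

The vector allows antibiotic selection of transgenic animals with puromycin. The depositor recommends it when the transgene itself gives a visible phenotype and a Pmyo-2::mCherry co-marker is unwanted.
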