Addgene plasmid #26301: pBCN21-R4R3
Purpose: (Empty Backbone)
Depositing lab: Ben Lehner. Depositing organization: Centre for Genomic Regulation (CRG). Publication: Rapid selection of transgenic C. elegans using antibiotic resistance. Semple JI, Garcia-Verdugo R, Lehner B. Nat Methods. 2010 Sep;7(9):725-7. doi: 10.1038/nmeth.1495. Epub 2010 Aug 22. PubMed 20729840.
Backbone
  Vector backbone: pCG150
  Backbone size (bp): 5879
  Vector type: Worm Expression
  Selectable markers: Puromycin
Growth in bacteria
  Bacterial resistance: Chloramphenicol and Ampicillin, 25 & 100 μg/mL
  Growth temperature: 37°C
  Growth strain: DB3.1
  Growth instructions: Use DB3.1 E. coli (must be ccdB resistant). Note that ccdB Survival bacteria (Invitrogen) do not work for this plasmid.
  Copy number: Low Copy
Gene/Insert
  Gene/Insert name: None
  Cloning method: Restriction Enzyme; 5′ cloning site AttR4 (destroyed during cloning); 3′ cloning site AttR3 (destroyed during cloning)
  Sequencing primers: 5′ M13 Reverse; 3′ M13 (-21) Forward
Resource information
  A portion of this plasmid was derived from a plasmid made by: Puromycin resistance gene from pBabePuro (Addgene). rpl-28 promoter and let-858 3'UTR sequences from pPD129.57 vector (Addgene).
Terms and licenses: Academic/Nonprofit Terms; Industry Terms: Not Available to Industry
Depositor comments: Use for puromycin selection of transgenes in C. elegans and related species if transgene has a visual phenotype and Pmyo-2::mCherry expression is undesirable. The unc-119 gene in pCG150 was replaced by the Prpl-28::PuroR::let-858_3'UTR cassette for puromycin selection in worms. This is a Gateway 3-fragment compatible destination vector. It contains AttR4 and AttR3 sites (not AttR1 and AttR2 sites as identified automatically by the Addgene algorithm).
How to cite: pBCN21-R4R3 was a gift from Ben Lehner (Addgene plasmid # 26301 ; http://n2t.net/addgene:26301 ; RRID:Addgene_26301)
