>Addgene plasmid #26301 | pBCN21-R4R3 | addgene partial sequence | sequence record 32570 | 26301 with Puro-F
GCGCACCTGGTGCATGACCCGCAAGCCCGGTGCCTGATGAGCTAGCCGGCCATACAAGTAATCCGGATGA
TCGACGCCAACGTCGTTGAATTTTCAAATTTTAAATACTGAATATTTGTTTTTTTTCCTATTATTTATTT
ATTCTCTTTGTGTTTTTTTTCTTGCTTTCTAAAAAATTAATTCAATCCAAATCTAAACATTTTTTTTTCT
CTTTCCGTCTCCCAATTCGTATTCCGCTCCTCTCATCTGAACACAATGTGCAAGTTTATTTATCTTCTCG
CTTTCATTTCATTAGGACGTGGGGGGAATTGGTGGAAGGGGGAAACACACAAAAGGATGATGGAAATGAA
ATAAGGACACACAATATGCAACAACATTCAATTCAGAAATATGGAGGAAGGTTTAAAAGAAAACATAAAA
ATATATAGAGGAGGAAGGAAAACTAGTTCTAGAGCGGCCGCCACCGCGGTGGAGCTCCCATATGGTGCAC
TCTCAGTGCAATCTGCTCTGATGCCGCATAGTTAAGCCAGCCCCGACACCCGCCAACACCCGCTGACGCG
CCCTGACGGGCTTGTCTGCTCCCGGCATCCGCTTACAGACAAGCTGTGACCGTCTCCGGGAGCTGCATGT
GTCAGAGGTTTTCACCGTCATCACCGAAACGCGCGAGACGAAAGGGCCTCGTGATACGCCTATTTTTATA
GGTTAATGTCATGATAATAATGGTTTCTTAGACGTCAGGTGGCACTTTTCGGGGAAATGTGCGCGGAACC
CCTATTTGTTTATTTTTCTAAATACATTCAAATATGTATCCGCTCATGAGACAATAACCCTGATAAATGC
TTCAATAATATTGAAAAA
