>Addgene plasmid #26301 | pBCN21-R4R3 | addgene partial sequence | sequence record 32571 | 26301 with CAT-R
CGGTGGTATATCCAGTGATTTTTTTCTCCATTTTAGCTTCCTTAGCTCCTGAAAATCTCGACGGATCCTA
ACTCAAAATCCACACATTATACGAGCCGGAAGCATAAAGTGTAAAGCCTGGGGTGCCTAATGCGGCCGCC
ATAGTGACTGGATATGTTGTGTTTTACAGTATTATGTAGTCTGTTTTTTATGCAAAATCTAATTTAATAT
ATTGATATTTATATCATTTTACGTTTCTCGTTCAACTTTATTATACATAGTTGATAATTCACTGGCCGTC
GTTTTACAACGTCGTGACTGGGAAAACCCTGGCGTTACCCAACTTAATCGCCTTGCAGCACATCCCCCTT
TCGCCAGCTGGCGTAATAGCGAAGAGGCCCGCACCGATCGCCCTTCCCAACAGTTGCGCAGCCTGAATGG
CGAATGGCGCCTGATGCGGTATTTTCTCCTTACGCATCTGTGCGGTATTTCACACCGCATATGCCGGGCC
CCCCCTCGAGGGGAGAAAATGCGGAGAGAAGAACCCAGCATCTTAATAAAATTATATAATTTTGAATAAA
ATCAAATTAAAAATAAGATTAATTGAAACACAACAATAGAATGCAGAAAATTACTCATAAGAAATAATTT
ATTTTGAAAGAAGTTGTGTCGATTTACGATAAAAACTACACGCAAACGAGGCTCCGCGTTTACACCGTTT
GGCAATGGAGCGCGCTTGCTATTAGATTTTAGGCCAGCTCAACGAAAGTTTAATTTATTTTTCTTCTTTT
TTTCCATTTTTTTGAGTAAAATATCGAATTTTTTGTATTAATTCTGTAAATTTTATAATTTGCAACTATT
TTGGCGTATTCTGCTTGTTTTTATCAGCGAATTTTTAT
